Addgene plasmid #155373: pJK422
Purpose: dCas9 oscillator v1 (dCRv1) + [dCas9 + PA4-mVenus]. (Integration of 412; pOSIP)
Depositing lab: Pamela Silver. Depositing organization: Harvard Medical School. Publication: Toward a translationally independent RNA-based synthetic oscillator using deactivated CRISPR-Cas. Kuo J, Yuan R, Sanchez C, Paulsson J, Silver PA. Nucleic Acids Res. 2020 Aug 20;48(14):8165-8177. doi: 10.1093/nar/gkaa557. PubMed 32609820.
Backbone
  Vector backbone: pOSIP-KO
  Backbone manufacturer: Drew Endy, Keith Shearwin (Addgene #45985)
  Total vector size (bp): 12893
  Vector type: Bacterial Expression, CRISPR
Growth in bacteria
  Bacterial resistance: Kanamycin, 50 μg/mL
  Growth temperature: 30°C
  Growth strain: Pir1
  Growth instructions: May require 48 hours for growth on plates.
  Copy number: High Copy
Gene/Insert 1
  Gene/Insert name: dCas9 (bacteria) (alt name: deactivated Cas9 (S. pyogenes))
  Species: S. pyogenes
  Insert size (bp): 4107
  Mutation: D10A H840A (catalytically inactive)
Gene/Insert 2
  Gene/Insert name: PA4-mVenus
  Insert size (bp): 997
Gene/Insert 3
  Gene/Insert name: dCas9 sgRNA oscillator v1
  Species: Synthetic
  Insert size (bp): 619
Resource information
  A portion of this plasmid was derived from a plasmid made by: pdCas9-bacteria (Stanley Qi, Addgene #44249); pLPT119 (Johan Paulsson, Addgene #85526); Christopher Voigt (Addgene #62307, 62308)
Terms and licenses: Academic/Nonprofit Terms; Industry Terms: Not Available to Industry
How to cite: pJK422 was a gift from Pamela Silver (Addgene plasmid # 155373 ; http://n2t.net/addgene:155373 ; RRID:Addgene_155373)
