[The description below was written by a language model from this plasmid's Addgene catalogue record and pLannotate feature annotations shown in this document.]
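Description:
pJK422 is a roughly 12.9 kb bacterial integration plasmid built on the pOSIP-KO "one-step integration" backbone. It delivers a dCas9-based synthetic oscillator circuit into the E. coli chromosome. The backbone carries a kanamycin resistance gene and the R6K γ origin, which replicates only in hosts supplying the pi protein, hence propagation in a pir strain. It also encodes the phage 186 integrase, preceded by a T7 gene 10 RBS and sitting next to a temperature-sensitive λ cI repressor, together with the phage 186 attP site. In a non-pir host the plasmid cannot replicate, so kanamycin-resistant clones arise through integrase-mediated recombination at the chromosomal 186 attachment site. FRT sites flank the integrase, KanR and origin module, so FLP recombinase can remove it afterwards and leave only the payload. Multiple terminators (rrnB T1/T2, λ tL3, tonB, T7Te) insulate the cargo from surrounding transcription.

The payload has three parts. The first is catalytically inactive S. pyogenes dCas9 (D10A, H840A), placed under the TetR-regulated tetR/tetA promoter region with tetR encoded alongside. This cassette derives from pdCas9-bacteria, which probably also accounts for the chloramphenicol acetyltransferase gene and its promoter, although the record lists only kanamycin for selection. The second is the "dCRv1" sgRNA oscillator, annotated as three S. pyogenes guide RNA scaffolds, with J23119-derived promoter fragments detected beside two of them. The record does not detail the guide targets or the circuit wiring. The third is the PA4-mVenus reporter, a yellow fluorescent protein (annotated as SYFP2) preceded by an sTRSV hammerhead ribozyme insulator, which serves as the circuit's fluorescent readout. The depositor and sequencing-derived records differ by only two nucleotides and give the same annotations. The construct was made for work on a translationally independent, RNA-based oscillator.
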