Features (pLannotate 1.2.2; 37 found; start..end, strand, type, name):
      1..34      +  misc_feature   MCS (fragment): pUC18/19 multiple cloning site
    128..177     +  misc_RNA       sTRSV HHRz: hammerhead ribozyme from the tobacco ringspot virus satellite RNA (Khvorova et al., 2003)
    230..940     +  CDS            SYFP2: SYFP2 is a basic (constitutively fluorescent) yellow fluorescent protein published in 2006, derived from Aequorea victoria. It is reported to be a very rapidly-maturing monomer with moderate acid sensitivity.
    940..977     -  misc_feature   MCS (fragment): pBluescript multiple cloning site
   1001..1087    +  terminator     rrnB T1 terminator: Escherichia coli rrnB; transcription terminator T1 from the E. coli rrnB gene
   1100..1194    -  terminator     lambda t0 terminator: transcription terminator from phage lambda
   1218..1874    -  CDS            cat: CAT_ECOLX - Experimental evidence at protein level: Swiss-Prot protein existence level 1. This enzyme is an effector of chloramphenicol resistance in bacteria. From Escherichia coli. This protein is used as a marker in many commonly used cloning vectors, such as pACYC184.
   1875..1977    -  promoter       cat promoter: promoter of the E. coli cat gene encoding chloramphenicol acetyltransferase
   2007..2630    -  CDS            TetR: tetracycline repressor TetR; tetR from transposon Tn10; TetR binds to the tetracycline operator tetO to inhibit transcription. This inhibition can be relieved by adding tetracycline or doxycycline.
   2649..2704    +  promoter       tetR/tetA promoters: tetR; overlapping promoters for bacterial tetR and tetA
   2740..6844    +  CDS            dCas9 (fragment): catalytically dead mutant of the Cas9 endonuclease from the Streptococcus pyogenes Type II CRISPR/Cas system RNA-guided DNA-binding protein that lacks endonuclease activity due to the D10A mutation in the RuvC catalytic domain and the H840A mutation in the HNH catalytic domain
   6870..6941    +  terminator     rrnB T1 terminator: transcription terminator T1 from the E. coli rrnB gene
   6957..6984    +  terminator     T7Te terminator: phage T7 early transcription terminator
   7018..7061    -  terminator     bacterial terminator: putative bacterial transcription terminator
   7144..7219    +  misc_RNA       gRNA scaffold: guide RNA scaffold for the Streptococcus pyogenes CRISPR/Cas9 system
   7327..7352    -  promoter       J23119 promoter (fragment): bacterial promoter (Registry of Standard Biological Parts BBa J23119)
   7353..7428    +  misc_RNA       gRNA scaffold: guide RNA scaffold for the Streptococcus pyogenes CRISPR/Cas9 system
   7510..7537    +  promoter       J23119 promoter (fragment): bacterial promoter (Registry of Standard Biological Parts BBa J23119)
   7558..7633    +  misc_RNA       gRNA scaffold: guide RNA scaffold for the Streptococcus pyogenes CRISPR/Cas9 system
   7721..7741    +  misc_feature   BioBrick suffix: universal suffix for all parts
   7796..7823    +  terminator     rrnB T2 terminator: transcription terminator T2 from the E. coli rrnB gene
   7872..7903    -  terminator     tonB terminator: bidirectional E. coli tonB-P14 transcription terminator
   7980..8013    +  protein_bind   FRT (minimal): supports FLP-mediated excision but not integration (Turan and Bode, 2011) FLP recombinase from the Saccharomyces cerevisiae 2μ plasmid
   8020..8733    -  CDS            λ repressor (ts): temperature-sensitive variant of the phage λ repressor; cIts; thermosensitivity is conferred by the A67T mutation
   8842..8864    +  RBS            RBS: efficient ribosome binding site from bacteriophage T7 gene 10 (Olins and Rangwala, 1989)
   8872..9882    +  CDS            phage 186 integrase: integrase from phage 186; int
  10056..10871   +  CDS            KanR: aminoglycoside phosphotransferase confers resistance to kanamycin in bacteria or G418 (Geneticin®) in eukaryotes
  10883..10923   +  terminator     bacterial terminator (fragment): putative bacterial transcription terminator
  10993..11381   +  rep_origin     R6K γ ori: γ replication origin from E. coli plasmid R6K; requires the R6K initiator protein pi for replication
  11392..11439   +  protein_bind   FRT: FLP-mediated recombination occurs in the 8-bp core sequence TCTAGAAA (Turan and Bode, 2011). FLP recombinase from the Saccharomyces cerevisiae 2μ plasmid
  11452..11666   -  protein_bind   phage 186 attP: attP; attachment site of phage 186 phage 186 integrase
  11783..12029   -  terminator     λ tL3 terminator: transcription terminator tL3 from phage λ
  12085..12125   +  CDS            rop (fragment): Rop protein, which maintains plasmids at low copy number; rop
  12227..12266   +  misc_feature   bom (fragment): basis of mobility region from pBR322
  12351..12437   +  terminator     rrnB T1 terminator: Escherichia coli rrnB; transcription terminator T1 from the E. coli rrnB gene
  12534..12620   +  terminator     rrnB T1 terminator: Escherichia coli rrnB; transcription terminator T1 from the E. coli rrnB gene
  12717..12803   +  terminator     rrnB T1 terminator: Escherichia coli rrnB; transcription terminator T1 from the E. coli rrnB gene
>Addgene plasmid #155373 | pJK422 | depositor full sequence | sequence record 301567 | pJK422 sequence 12893 bps
GAATTCGAGCTCGGTACCCGGGGATCCTCTAGAGGGCTTACTAAAAGCCAGATAACAGTATGCGTATTTG
CGCGCCTAGTATGCGTCTCCTTTACACCTCCACAACTAGCTGGTATTATGCTAGCAGCTGTCACCGGATG
TGCTTTCCGGTCTGATGAGTCCGTGAGGACGAAACAGCCTCTACAAATAATTTTGTTTAACTTTACAAAG
AGGAGAAAGGTACCGCATGAGTAAAGGAGAAGAACTTTTCACTGGAGTTGTCCCAATTCTTGTTGAATTA
GATGGTGATGTTAATGGGCACAAATTTTCTGTCAGTGGAGAGGGTGAAGGTGATGCAACATACGGAAAAC
TTACCCTTAAATTGATTTGCACTACTGGAAAACTACCTGTTCCATGGCCAACACTTGTCACTACTTTGGG
TTATGGTGTTCAATGCTTTGCGAGATACCCAGATCATATGAAACAGCATGACTTTTTCAAGAGTGCCATG
CCCGAAGGTTATGTACAGGAAAGAACTATATTTTTCAAAGATGACGGGAACTACAAGACACGTGCTGAAG
TCAAGTTTGAAGGTGATACCCTTGTTAATAGAATCGAGTTAAAAGGTATTGATTTTAAAGAAGATGGAAA
CATTCTTGGACACAAATTGGAATACAACTATAACTCACACAATGTATACATCACGGCAGACAAACAAAAG
AATGGAATCAAAGCGAACTTCAAAATTAGACACAACATTGAAGATGGAGGTGTTCAACTAGCAGACCATT
ATCAACAAAATACTCCAATTGGCGATGGCCCTGTCCTTTTACCAGACAACCATTACCTGTCCTACCAATC
TAAGCTTTCGAAAGATCCCAACGAAAAGAGAGACCACATGGTCCTTCTTGAGTTTGTAACAGCTGCTGGG
ATTACACATGGCATGGATGAACTATACAAATAAGCTTGATATCGAATTCCTGCAGCCCGGGGGATCCCAT
TGTACGCGTGCTAGAGGCATCAAATAAAACGAAAGGCTCAGTCGAAAGACTGGGCCTTTCGTTTTATCTG
TTGTTTGTCGGTGAACGCTCTCCTGAGTAGGACAAATACTAGAGCTTGGATTCTCACCAATAAAAAACGC
CCGGCGGCAACCGAGCGTTCTGAACAAATCCAGATGGAGTTCTGAGGTCATTACTGGATCTATCAACAGG
AGTCCAAGCGAGCTCGATATCAAATTACGCCCCGCCCTGCCACTCATCGCAGTACTGTTGTAATTCATTA
AGCATTCTGCCGACATGGAAGCCATCACAAACGGCATGATGAACCTGAATCGCCAGCGGCATCAGCACCT
TGTCGCCTTGCGTATAATATTTGCCCATGGTGAAAACGGGGGCGAAGAAGTTGTCCATATTGGCCACGTT
TAAATCAAAACTGGTGAAACTCACCCAGGGATTGGCTGAGACGAAAAACATATTCTCAATAAACCCTTTA
GGGAAATAGGCCAGGTTTTCACCGTAACACGCCACATCTTGCGAATATATGTGTAGAAACTGCCGGAAAT
CGTCGTGGTATTCACTCCAGAGCGATGAAAACGTTTCAGTTTGCTCATGGAAAACGGTGTAACAAGGGTG
AACACTATCCCATATCACCAGCTCACCGTCTTTCATTGCCATACGAAATTCCGGATGAGCATTCATCAGG
CGGGCAAGAATGTGAATAAAGGCCGGATAAAACTTGTGCTTATTTTTCTTTACGGTCTTTAAAAAGGCCG
TAATATCCAGCTGAACGGTCTGGTTATAGGTACATTGAGCAACTGACTGAAATGCCTCAAAATGTTCTTT
ACGATGCCATTGGGATATATCAACGGTGGTATATCCAGTGATTTTTTTCTCCATTTTAGCTTCCTTAGCT
CCTGAAAATCTCGATAACTCAAAAAATACGCCCGGTAGTGATCTTATTTCATTATGGTGAAAGTTGGAAC
CTCTTACGTGCCGATCAACGTCTCATTTTCGCCAGATATCGACGTCTTAAGACCCACTTTCACATTTAAG
TTGTTTTTCTAATCCGCATATGATCAATTCAAGGCCGAATAAGAAGGCTGGCTCTGCACCTTGGTGATCA
AATAATTCGATAGCTTGTCGTAATAATGGCGGCATACTATCAGTAGTAGGTGTTTCCCTTTCTTCTTTAG
CGACTTGATGCTCTTGATCTTCCAATACGCAACCTAAAGTAAAATGCCCCACAGCGCTGAGTGCATATAA
TGCATTCTCTAGTGAAAAACCTTGTTGGCATAAAAAGGCTAATTGATTTTCGAGAGTTTCATACTGTTTT
TCTGTAGGCCGTGTACCTAAATGTACTTTTGCTCCATCGCGATGACTTAGTAAAGCACATCTAAAACTTT
TAGCGTTATTACGTAAAAAATCTTGCCAGCTTTCCCCTTCTAAAGGGCAAAAGTGAGTATGGTGCCTATC
TAACATCTCAATGGCTAAGGCGTCGAGCAAAGCCCGCTTATTTTTTACATGCCAATACAATGTAGGCTGC
TCTACACCTAGCTTCTGGGCGAGTTTACGGGTTGTTAAACCTTCGATTCCGACCTCATTAAGCAGCTCTA
ATGCGCTGTTAATCACTTTACTTTTATCTAATCTAGACATCATTAATTCCTAATTTTTGTTGACACTCTA
TCGTTGATAGAGTTATTTTACCACTCCCTATCAGTGATAGAGAAAAGAATTCAAAAGATCTAAAGAGGAG
AAAGGATCTATGGATAAGAAATACTCAATAGGCTTAGCTATCGGCACAAATAGCGTCGGATGGGCGGTGA
TCACTGATGAATATAAGGTTCCGTCTAAAAAGTTCAAGGTTCTGGGAAATACAGACCGCCACAGTATCAA
AAAAAATCTTATAGGGGCTCTTTTATTTGACAGTGGAGAGACAGCGGAAGCGACTCGTCTCAAACGGACA
GCTCGTAGAAGGTATACACGTCGGAAGAATCGTATTTGTTATCTACAGGAGATTTTTTCAAATGAGATGG
CGAAAGTAGATGATAGTTTCTTTCATCGACTTGAAGAGTCTTTTTTGGTGGAAGAAGACAAGAAGCATGA
ACGTCATCCTATTTTTGGAAATATAGTAGATGAAGTTGCTTATCATGAGAAATATCCAACTATCTATCAT
CTGCGAAAAAAATTGGTAGATTCTACTGATAAAGCGGATTTGCGCTTAATCTATTTGGCCTTAGCGCATA
TGATTAAGTTTCGTGGTCATTTTTTGATTGAGGGAGATTTAAATCCTGATAATAGTGATGTGGACAAACT
ATTTATCCAGTTGGTACAAACCTACAATCAATTATTTGAAGAAAACCCTATTAACGCAAGTGGAGTAGAT
GCTAAAGCGATTCTTTCTGCACGATTGAGTAAATCAAGACGATTAGAAAATCTCATTGCTCAGCTCCCCG
GTGAGAAGAAAAATGGCTTATTTGGGAATCTCATTGCTTTGTCATTGGGTTTGACCCCTAATTTTAAATC
AAATTTTGATTTGGCAGAAGATGCTAAATTACAGCTTTCAAAAGATACTTACGATGATGATTTAGATAAT
TTATTGGCGCAAATTGGAGATCAATATGCTGATTTGTTTTTGGCAGCTAAGAATTTATCAGATGCTATTT
TACTTTCAGATATCCTAAGAGTAAATACTGAAATAACTAAGGCTCCCCTATCAGCTTCAATGATTAAACG
CTACGATGAACATCATCAAGACTTGACTCTTTTAAAAGCTTTAGTTCGACAACAACTTCCAGAAAAGTAT
AAAGAAATCTTTTTTGATCAATCAAAAAACGGATATGCAGGTTATATTGATGGGGGAGCTAGCCAAGAAG
AATTTTATAAATTTATCAAACCAATTTTAGAAAAAATGGATGGTACTGAGGAATTATTGGTGAAACTAAA
TCGTGAAGATTTGCTGCGCAAGCAACGGACCTTTGACAACGGCTCTATTCCCCATCAAATTCACTTGGGT
GAGCTGCATGCTATTTTGAGAAGACAAGAAGACTTTTATCCATTTTTAAAAGACAATCGTGAGAAGATTG
AAAAAATCTTGACTTTTCGAATTCCTTATTATGTTGGTCCATTGGCGCGTGGCAATAGTCGTTTTGCATG
GATGACTCGGAAGTCTGAAGAAACAATTACCCCATGGAATTTTGAAGAAGTTGTCGATAAAGGTGCTTCA
GCTCAATCATTTATTGAACGCATGACAAACTTTGATAAAAATCTTCCAAATGAAAAAGTACTACCAAAAC
ATAGTTTGCTTTATGAGTATTTTACGGTTTATAACGAATTGACAAAGGTCAAATATGTTACTGAAGGAAT
GCGAAAACCAGCATTTCTTTCAGGTGAACAGAAGAAAGCCATTGTTGATTTACTCTTCAAAACAAATCGA
AAAGTAACCGTTAAGCAATTAAAAGAAGATTATTTCAAAAAAATAGAATGTTTTGATAGTGTTGAAATTT
CAGGAGTTGAAGATAGATTTAATGCTTCATTAGGTACCTACCATGATTTGCTAAAAATTATTAAAGATAA
AGATTTTTTGGATAATGAAGAAAATGAAGATATCTTAGAGGATATTGTTTTAACATTGACCTTATTTGAA
GATAGGGAGATGATTGAGGAAAGACTTAAAACATATGCTCACCTCTTTGATGATAAGGTGATGAAACAGC
TTAAACGTCGCCGTTATACTGGTTGGGGACGTTTGTCTCGAAAATTGATTAATGGTATTAGGGATAAGCA
ATCTGGCAAAACAATATTAGATTTTTTGAAATCAGATGGTTTTGCCAATCGCAATTTTATGCAGCTGATC
CATGATGATAGTTTGACATTTAAAGAAGACATTCAAAAAGCACAAGTGTCTGGACAAGGCGATAGTTTAC
ATGAACATATTGCAAATTTAGCTGGTAGCCCTGCTATTAAAAAAGGTATTTTACAGACTGTAAAAGTTGT
TGATGAATTGGTCAAAGTAATGGGGCGGCATAAGCCAGAAAATATCGTTATTGAAATGGCACGTGAAAAT
CAGACAACTCAAAAGGGCCAGAAAAATTCGCGAGAGCGTATGAAACGAATCGAAGAAGGTATCAAAGAAT
TAGGAAGTCAGATTCTTAAAGAGCATCCTGTTGAAAATACTCAATTGCAAAATGAAAAGCTCTATCTCTA
TTATCTCCAAAATGGAAGAGACATGTATGTGGACCAAGAATTAGATATTAATCGTTTAAGTGATTATGAT
GTCGATGCCATTGTTCCACAAAGTTTCCTTAAAGACGATTCAATAGACAATAAGGTCTTAACGCGTTCTG
ATAAAAATCGTGGTAAATCGGATAACGTTCCAAGTGAAGAAGTAGTCAAAAAGATGAAAAACTATTGGAG
ACAACTTCTAAACGCCAAGTTAATCACTCAACGTAAGTTTGATAATTTAACGAAAGCTGAACGTGGAGGT
TTGAGTGAACTTGATAAAGCTGGTTTTATCAAACGCCAATTGGTTGAAACTCGCCAAATCACTAAGCATG
TGGCACAAATTTTGGATAGTCGCATGAATACTAAATACGATGAAAATGATAAACTTATTCGAGAGGTTAA
AGTGATTACCTTAAAATCTAAATTAGTTTCTGACTTCCGAAAAGATTTCCAATTCTATAAAGTACGTGAG
ATTAACAATTACCATCATGCCCATGATGCGTATCTAAATGCCGTCGTTGGAACTGCTTTGATTAAGAAAT
ATCCAAAACTTGAATCGGAGTTTGTCTATGGTGATTATAAAGTTTATGATGTTCGTAAAATGATTGCTAA
GTCTGAGCAAGAAATAGGCAAAGCAACCGCAAAATATTTCTTTTACTCTAATATCATGAACTTCTTCAAA
ACAGAAATTACACTTGCAAATGGAGAGATTCGCAAACGCCCTCTAATCGAAACTAATGGGGAAACTGGAG
AAATTGTCTGGGATAAAGGGCGAGATTTTGCCACAGTGCGCAAAGTATTGTCCATGCCCCAAGTCAATAT
TGTCAAGAAAACAGAAGTACAGACAGGCGGATTCTCCAAGGAGTCAATTTTACCAAAAAGAAATTCGGAC
AAGCTTATTGCTCGTAAAAAAGACTGGGATCCAAAAAAATATGGTGGTTTTGATAGTCCAACGGTAGCTT
ATTCAGTCCTAGTGGTTGCTAAGGTGGAAAAAGGGAAATCGAAGAAGTTAAAATCCGTTAAAGAGTTACT
AGGGATCACAATTATGGAAAGAAGTTCCTTTGAAAAAAATCCGATTGACTTTTTAGAAGCTAAAGGATAT
AAGGAAGTTAAAAAAGACTTAATCATTAAACTACCTAAATATAGTCTTTTTGAGTTAGAAAACGGTCGTA
AACGGATGCTGGCTAGTGCCGGAGAATTACAAAAAGGAAATGAGCTGGCTCTGCCAAGCAAATATGTGAA
TTTTTTATATTTAGCTAGTCATTATGAAAAGTTGAAGGGTAGTCCAGAAGATAACGAACAAAAACAATTG
TTTGTGGAGCAGCATAAGCATTATTTAGATGAGATTATTGAGCAAATCAGTGAATTTTCTAAGCGTGTTA
TTTTAGCAGATGCCAATTTAGATAAAGTTCTTAGTGCATATAACAAACATAGAGACAAACCAATACGTGA
ACAAGCAGAAAATATTATTCATTTATTTACGTTGACGAATCTTGGAGCTCCCGCTGCTTTTAAATATTTT
GATACAACAATTGATCGTAAACGATATACGTCTACAAAAGAAGTTTTAGATGCCACTCTTATCCATCAAT
CCATCACTGGTCTTTATGAAACACGCATTGATTTGAGTCAGCTAGGAGGTGACTAACTCGAGTAAGGATC
TCCAGGCATCAAATAAAACGAAAGGCTCAGTCGAAAGACTGGGCCTTTCGTTTTATCTGTTGTTTGTCGG
TGAACGCTCTCTACTAGAGTCACACTGGCTCACCTTCGGGTGGGCCTTTCTGCGTTTATCCTAGTAATAG
GCGTATCACGAGGCAGAATTTCAGATAAAAAAAATCCTTAGCTTTCGCTAAGGATGATTTCTGGAATTCT
AAAGATCTCAGAAATCATTTTACACCAACGGGTCACACGGGTATTATGCTAGCATAATACCAGCTAGTTG
TGGGTTTTAGAGCTAGAAATAGCAAGTTAAAATAAGGCTAGTCCGTTATCAACTTGAAAAAGTGGCACCG
AGTCGGTGCTTTTTTTCTCGGTACCAAATTCCAGAAAAGAGGCCTCCCGAAAGGGGGGCCTTTTTTCGTT
TTGGTCCGCTTAAGCTTTTTACACCTCCACAACTAGCTGGTATTATGCTAGCATAATACCTAGGACTGAG
CTGTTTTAGAGCTAGAAATAGCAAGTTAAAATAAGGCTAGTCCGATTGCAACTTGAAAAAGTGGCACCGA
GTCGGTGCTTTTTTTCTCGGTACCAAATTCCAGAAAAGAGACGCTTTCGAGCGTCTTTTTTCGTTTTGGT
CCGATAGGATCCTTTACACCTAGCTCAGTCCTAGGTATTATGCTAGCATAATACCCGTGTGACCCGTGTT
TTAGAGCTAGAAATAGCAAGTTAAAATAAGGCTAGTCCGTTATCAACTTGAAAAAGTGGCACCGAGTCGG
TGCTTTTTTTCTCGGTACCAAAGACGAACAATAAGACGCTGAAAAGCGTCTTTTTTCGTTTTGGTCCTTT
ATCTAGGGTACGGGTTTTGCTACTAGTAGCGGCCGCTGCAGGCATGCCTCGAGATGCATGGCGCCTAACC
TAAACTGACAGGCATCAAATTAAGCAGAAGGCCATCCTGACGGATGGCCTTTTTGCGTTTCGAACAATTG
AAAAAACCTCGCGCCTTACCTGTTGAGTAATAGTCAAAAGCCTCCGGTCGGAGGCTTTTGACTTTCTGCT
TACTGAATTTCGGTGGTGCCGTTAATTAACCGGTGGGCCCTCATGATAATAATGGTTTCTTAGACGTCCG
AAGTTCCTATTCTCTAGAAAGTATAGGAACTTCCCTAGGTCAGCCAAACGTCTCTTCAGGCCACTGACTA
GCGATAACTTTCCCCACAACGGAACAACTCTCATTGCATGGGATCATTGGGTACTGTGGGTTTAGTGGTT
GTAAAAACACCTGACCGCTATCCCTGATCAGTTTCTTGAAGGTAAACTCATCACCCCCAAGTCTGGCTAT
GCAGAAATCACCTGGCTCAACAGCCTGCTCAGGGTCAACGAGAATTAACATTCCGTCAGGAAAGCTTGGC
TTGGAGCCTGTTGGTGCGGTCATGGAATTACCTTCAACCTCAAGCCAGAATGCAGAATCACTGGCTTTTT
TGGTTGTGCTTACCCATCTCTCCGCATCACCTTTGGTAAAGGTTCTAAGCTTAGGTGAGAACATCCCTGC
CTGAACATGAGAAAAAACAGGGTACTCATACTCACTTCTAAGTGACGGCTGCATACTAACCGCTTCATAC
ATCTCGTAGATTTCTCTGGCGATTGAAGGGCTAAATTCTTCAACGCTAACTTTGAGAATTTTTGTAAGCA
ATGCGGCGTTATAAGCATTTAATGCATTGATGCCATTAAATAAAGCACCAACGCCTGACTGCCCCATCCC
CATCTTGTCTGCGACAGATTCCTGGGATAAGCCAAGTTCATTTTTCTTTTTTTCATAAATTGCTTTAAGG
CGACGTGCGTCCTCAAGCTGCTCTTGTGTTAATGGTTTCTTTTTTGTGCTCATACGTTAAATCTATCACC
GCAAGGGATAAATATCTAACACCGTGCGTGTTGACTATTTTACCTCTGGCGGTGATAATGGTTGCATGTA
CTAAGGAGGTTGTATACGCGTTTTGTTTAACTTTAAGAAGGAGATATACATATGACCGTCCGTAAAAATC
CGGCTGGCGGTTGGATTTGTGAACTCTACCCAAACGGTGCAAAAGGCAAACGTATCAGAAAGAAATTCGC
TACTAAAGGCGAGGCTCTGGCGTTTGAGCAGTACACCGTTCAAAACCCGTGGCAGGAAGAAAAGGAAGAC
AGGCGCACGTTAAAAGAGCTGGTTGATTCATGGTATAGCGCTCATGGCATTACACTGAAAGATGGTTTGA
AACGCCAGTTAGCCATGCACCATGCTTTTGAGTGTATGGGCGAACCACTCGCACGCGATTTCGATGCGCA
GATGTTTTCCCGCTACCGAGAAAAACGGTTAAAAGGTGAGTATGCCCGTTCAAACAGAGTGAAAGAGGTA
TCGCCTCGCACGCTTAATCTTGAGCTGGCCTACTTCCGGGCGGTGTTCAATGAGCTAAACCGCCTCGGAG
AATGGAAGGGTGAAAACCCACTAAAAAATATGCGCCCATTCCGCACAGAAGAAATGGAAATGACTTGGCT
AACTCACGACCAAATTTCGCAACTGCTCGGAGAGTGTAACCGACATGACCACCCTGATTTAGAAACCGTG
GTAAGAATCTGTCTCGCAACTGGCGCACGGTGGTCTGAGGCCGAGAGTCTGAGAAAAAGCCAACTCGCGA
AATACAAAATCACATACACCAACACGAAAGGTAGAAAAAATCGCACCGTCCCAATCAGCAAAGAGCTCTA
TGAGTCTCTGCCTGATGATAAAAAGGGCCGGTTGTTCAGTGATTGTTATGGCGCGTTCCGGTCAGCTTTG
GAAAGAACAGGTATCGAACTACCGGCAGGACAACTTACCCACGTTTTACGTCACACCTTCGCTAGTCACT
TTATGATGAATGGCGGTAATATTTTGGTGTTGCAGCGCGTACTCGGCCATACAGATATAAAAATGACCAT
GCGATATGCGCACTTTGCACCCGACCATTTAGAGGATGCAGTTAAACTAAATCCTTTAGTTCACATTACT
AACAGCAAATAAGTTATGGAGGTTGTATGTCAGTTCGGCTAGCCCATGGGTATGGACAGTTTTCCCTTTG
ATATGTAACGCACGTTGTGTCTCAAAATCTCTGATGTTACATTGCACAAGATAAAAATATATCATCATGA
ACAATAAAACTGTCTGCTTACATAAACAGTAATACAAGGGGTGTTATGAGCCATATTCAACGGGAAACGT
CTTGCTCCCGTCCGCGCTTAAACTCCAACATGGACGCTGATTTATATGGGTATAAATGGGCTCGCGATAA
TGTCGGGCAATCAGGTGCGACAATCTATCGCTTGTATGGGAAGCCCGATGCGCCAGAGTTGTTTCTGAAA
CATGGCAAAGGTAGCGTTGCCAATGATGTTACAGATGAGATGGTCCGTCTCAACTGGCTGACGGAGTTTA
TGCCTCTCCCGACCATCAAGCATTTTATCCGTACTCCTGATGATGCGTGGTTACTCACCACCGCGATTCC
TGGGAAAACAGCCTTCCAGGTATTAGAAGAATATCCTGATTCAGGTGAAAATATTGTTGATGCGCTGGCC
GTGTTCCTGCGCCGGTTACATTCGATTCCTGTTTGTAATTGTCCTTTTAACAGCGATCGTGTATTTCGTC
TTGCTCAGGCGCAATCACGCATGAATAACGGTTTGGTTGATGCGAGTGATTTTGATGACGAGCGTAATGG
CTGGCCTGTTGAACAAGTCTGGAAAGAAATGCACAAGCTCTTGCCATTCTCACCGGATTCAGTCGTCACT
CATGGTGATTTCTCACTTGATAACCTTATTTTTGACGAGGGGAAATTAATAGGTTGTATTGATGTTGGAC
GGGTCGGAATCGCAGACCGTTACCAGGACCTTGCCATTCTTTGGAACTGCCTCGGTGAGTTTTCTCCTTC
ATTACAGAAACGGCTTTTTCAAAAATATGGTATTGATAATCCTGATATGAATAAATTGCAGTTTCATTTG
ATGCTCGATGAGTTTTTCTAATAATACTAGCAGAAATCATCCTTAGCGAAAGCTAAGGATTTTTTTTATC
TGATTACCGCCTTTGAGTGAGCGTCGACCTAGTGCGGCCGCAAGATCCGGCCACGATGCGTCCGGCGTAG
AGGATCTGAAGATCAGCAGTTCAACCTGTTGATAGTACGTACTAAGCTCTCATGTTTCACGTACTAAGCT
CTCATGTTTAACGTACTAAGCTCTCATGTTTAACGAACTAAACCCTCATGGCTAACGTACTAAGCTCTCA
TGGCTAACGTACTAAGCTCTCATGTTTCACGTACTAAGCTCTCATGTTTGAACAATAAAATTAATATAAA
TCAGCAACTTAAATAGCCTCTAAGGTTTTAAGTTTTATAAGAAAAAAAAGAATATATAAGGCTTTTAAAG
CTTTTAAGGTTTAACGGTTGTGGACAACAAGCCAGGGATGTAACGCACTGAGAAGCCCTTAGAGCCTCTC
AAAGCAATTTTGAGTGACACAGGAACACTTAACGGCTGACATGGGAATTAGGAAGTTCCTATTCCGAAGT
TCCTATTCTCTAGAAAGTATAGGAACTTCCATATGCCATGGGCGATGGTTCTGAGTAACAGATAATAGAA
TGGCGATAAAGTGGCGGTAGAAATGGCGAATAATAGGTAATTATTGGCAAACAATGGCAATCTATGTCAA
TGATAAATAACGCATACTATTGATTTTCGGTTGTTCTTGTAGGAACTCATAATCGCTTGGTCGCTGGTTC
AAGTCCAGCAGGGGCCACCAAATTTAAGTAGTAAATACATACAGTTAGGCCACTCTCTCGAGTGGCCTTT
TTGTTGCCTCGTTTTCGAGTGGCGATAGAATGGCGGTGGATTTTTTACCGCCACTTTCCTGAGGAGTGCA
TAGCTAGCTTCTTCGTCTGTTTCTACTGGTATTGGCACAAACCTGATTCCAATTTGAGCAAGGCTATGTG
CCATCTCGATACTCGTTCTTAACTCAACAGAAGATGCTTTGTGCATACAGCCCCTCGTTTATTATTTATC
TCCTCAGCCAGCCGCTGTGCTTTCAGTGGATTTCGGATAACAGAAAGGCCGGGAAATACCCAGCCTCGCT
TTGTAACGGAGTAGAGACGAAAGTGATTGCGCCTACCCGGATATTATCGTGAGGATGCGTCATCGCCATT
AATTCACTGATCAGTGATAGCTGTCAAACATGAGAATTGATCCGGCTGCCTCGCGCGTTTCGGTGATGAC
GGTGAAAACCTCTGACACATGCAGCTCCCGGAGACGGTCACAGCTTGTCTGTAAGCGGATGCCGGGAGCA
GACAAGCCCGTCAGGGCGCGTCAGCGGGTGTTGGCGGGTGTCGGGGCGCAGCCATGACCCAGTCACGTAG
CGATAGCGGAGTGTATGCTGCACATGACATTAACCTATAAAAATAGGCGTATCACGAGGCCCTTTCGTCT
TCAAGAATTAATTCCCAATTCCCCAGGCATCAAATAAAACGAAAGGCTCAGTCGAAAGACTGGGCCTTTC
GTTTTATCTGTTGTTTGTCGGTGAACGCTCTCCTGAGTAGGACAAATCCGCCGGGAGCGGATTTGAACGT
TGCGAAGCAACGGCCCGGAGGGTGGCGGGCAGGACGCCCGCCATAAACTGCCAGGAATTAATTCCCCAGG
CATCAAATAAAACGAAAGGCTCAGTCGAAAGACTGGGCCTTTCGTTTTATCTGTTGTTTGTCGGTGAACG
CTCTCCTGAGTAGGACAAATCCGCCGGGAGCGGATTTGAACGTTGCGAAGCAACGGCCCGGAGGGTGGCG
GGCAGGACGCCCGCCATAAACTGCCAGGAATTAATTCCCCAGGCATCAAATAAAACGAAAGGCTCAGTCG
AAAGACTGGGCCTTTCGTTTTATCTGTTGTTTGTCGGTGAACGCTCTCCTGAGTAGGACAAATCCGCCGG
GAGCGGATTTGAACGTTGCGAAGCAACGGCCCGGAGGGTGGCGGGCAGGACGCCCGCCATAAACTGCCAG
GAATTGGGGATCG
