Features (pLannotate 1.2.2; 37 found; start..end, strand, type, name):
      1..34      +  misc_feature   MCS (fragment): pUC18/19 multiple cloning site
    128..177     +  misc_RNA       sTRSV HHRz: hammerhead ribozyme from the tobacco ringspot virus satellite RNA (Khvorova et al., 2003)
    230..940     +  CDS            SYFP2: SYFP2 is a basic (constitutively fluorescent) yellow fluorescent protein published in 2006, derived from Aequorea victoria. It is reported to be a very rapidly-maturing monomer with moderate acid sensitivity.
    940..977     -  misc_feature   MCS (fragment): pBluescript multiple cloning site
   1001..1087    +  terminator     rrnB T1 terminator: Escherichia coli rrnB; transcription terminator T1 from the E. coli rrnB gene
   1100..1194    -  terminator     lambda t0 terminator: transcription terminator from phage lambda
   1218..1874    -  CDS            cat: CAT_ECOLX - Experimental evidence at protein level: Swiss-Prot protein existence level 1. This enzyme is an effector of chloramphenicol resistance in bacteria. From Escherichia coli. This protein is used as a marker in many commonly used cloning vectors, such as pACYC184.
   1875..1977    -  promoter       cat promoter: promoter of the E. coli cat gene encoding chloramphenicol acetyltransferase
   2007..2630    -  CDS            TetR: tetracycline repressor TetR; tetR from transposon Tn10; TetR binds to the tetracycline operator tetO to inhibit transcription. This inhibition can be relieved by adding tetracycline or doxycycline.
   2649..2704    +  promoter       tetR/tetA promoters: tetR; overlapping promoters for bacterial tetR and tetA
   2740..6844    +  CDS            dCas9 (fragment): catalytically dead mutant of the Cas9 endonuclease from the Streptococcus pyogenes Type II CRISPR/Cas system RNA-guided DNA-binding protein that lacks endonuclease activity due to the D10A mutation in the RuvC catalytic domain and the H840A mutation in the HNH catalytic domain
   6870..6941    +  terminator     rrnB T1 terminator: transcription terminator T1 from the E. coli rrnB gene
   6957..6984    +  terminator     T7Te terminator: phage T7 early transcription terminator
   7019..7062    -  terminator     bacterial terminator: putative bacterial transcription terminator
   7145..7220    +  misc_RNA       gRNA scaffold: guide RNA scaffold for the Streptococcus pyogenes CRISPR/Cas9 system
   7328..7353    -  promoter       J23119 promoter (fragment): bacterial promoter (Registry of Standard Biological Parts BBa J23119)
   7354..7429    +  misc_RNA       gRNA scaffold: guide RNA scaffold for the Streptococcus pyogenes CRISPR/Cas9 system
   7511..7538    +  promoter       J23119 promoter (fragment): bacterial promoter (Registry of Standard Biological Parts BBa J23119)
   7559..7634    +  misc_RNA       gRNA scaffold: guide RNA scaffold for the Streptococcus pyogenes CRISPR/Cas9 system
   7722..7742    +  misc_feature   BioBrick suffix: universal suffix for all parts
   7797..7824    +  terminator     rrnB T2 terminator: transcription terminator T2 from the E. coli rrnB gene
   7873..7904    -  terminator     tonB terminator: bidirectional E. coli tonB-P14 transcription terminator
   7981..8014    +  protein_bind   FRT (minimal): supports FLP-mediated excision but not integration (Turan and Bode, 2011) FLP recombinase from the Saccharomyces cerevisiae 2μ plasmid
   8021..8734    -  CDS            λ repressor (ts): temperature-sensitive variant of the phage λ repressor; cIts; thermosensitivity is conferred by the A67T mutation
   8843..8865    +  RBS            RBS: efficient ribosome binding site from bacteriophage T7 gene 10 (Olins and Rangwala, 1989)
   8873..9883    +  CDS            phage 186 integrase: integrase from phage 186; int
  10057..10872   +  CDS            KanR: aminoglycoside phosphotransferase confers resistance to kanamycin in bacteria or G418 (Geneticin®) in eukaryotes
  10884..10924   +  terminator     bacterial terminator (fragment): putative bacterial transcription terminator
  10994..11382   +  rep_origin     R6K γ ori: γ replication origin from E. coli plasmid R6K; requires the R6K initiator protein pi for replication
  11393..11440   +  protein_bind   FRT: FLP-mediated recombination occurs in the 8-bp core sequence TCTAGAAA (Turan and Bode, 2011). FLP recombinase from the Saccharomyces cerevisiae 2μ plasmid
  11453..11667   -  protein_bind   phage 186 attP: attP; attachment site of phage 186 phage 186 integrase
  11784..12030   -  terminator     λ tL3 terminator: transcription terminator tL3 from phage λ
  12087..12127   +  CDS            rop (fragment): Rop protein, which maintains plasmids at low copy number; rop
  12229..12268   +  misc_feature   bom (fragment): basis of mobility region from pBR322
  12353..12439   +  terminator     rrnB T1 terminator: Escherichia coli rrnB; transcription terminator T1 from the E. coli rrnB gene
  12536..12622   +  terminator     rrnB T1 terminator: Escherichia coli rrnB; transcription terminator T1 from the E. coli rrnB gene
  12719..12805   +  terminator     rrnB T1 terminator: Escherichia coli rrnB; transcription terminator T1 from the E. coli rrnB gene
>Addgene plasmid #155373 | pJK422 | addgene full sequence | sequence record 319760 | Addgene NGS Result
GAATTCGAGCTCGGTACCCGGGGATCCTCTAGAGGGCTTACTAAAAGCCAGATAACAGTATGCGTATTTG
CGCGCCTAGTATGCGTCTCCTTTACACCTCCACAACTAGCTGGTATTATGCTAGCAGCTGTCACCGGATG
TGCTTTCCGGTCTGATGAGTCCGTGAGGACGAAACAGCCTCTACAAATAATTTTGTTTAACTTTACAAAG
AGGAGAAAGGTACCGCATGAGTAAAGGAGAAGAACTTTTCACTGGAGTTGTCCCAATTCTTGTTGAATTA
GATGGTGATGTTAATGGGCACAAATTTTCTGTCAGTGGAGAGGGTGAAGGTGATGCAACATACGGAAAAC
TTACCCTTAAATTGATTTGCACTACTGGAAAACTACCTGTTCCATGGCCAACACTTGTCACTACTTTGGG
TTATGGTGTTCAATGCTTTGCGAGATACCCAGATCATATGAAACAGCATGACTTTTTCAAGAGTGCCATG
CCCGAAGGTTATGTACAGGAAAGAACTATATTTTTCAAAGATGACGGGAACTACAAGACACGTGCTGAAG
TCAAGTTTGAAGGTGATACCCTTGTTAATAGAATCGAGTTAAAAGGTATTGATTTTAAAGAAGATGGAAA
CATTCTTGGACACAAATTGGAATACAACTATAACTCACACAATGTATACATCACGGCAGACAAACAAAAG
AATGGAATCAAAGCGAACTTCAAAATTAGACACAACATTGAAGATGGAGGTGTTCAACTAGCAGACCATT
ATCAACAAAATACTCCAATTGGCGATGGCCCTGTCCTTTTACCAGACAACCATTACCTGTCCTACCAATC
TAAGCTTTCGAAAGATCCCAACGAAAAGAGAGACCACATGGTCCTTCTTGAGTTTGTAACAGCTGCTGGG
ATTACACATGGCATGGATGAACTATACAAATAAGCTTGATATCGAATTCCTGCAGCCCGGGGGATCCCAT
TGTACGCGTGCTAGAGGCATCAAATAAAACGAAAGGCTCAGTCGAAAGACTGGGCCTTTCGTTTTATCTG
TTGTTTGTCGGTGAACGCTCTCCTGAGTAGGACAAATTCTAGTGCTTGGATTCTCACCAATAAAAAACGC
CCGGCGGCAACCGAGCGTTCTGAACAAATCCAGATGGAGTTCTGAGGTCATTACTGGATCTATCAACAGG
AGTCCAAGCGAGCTCGATATCAAATTACGCCCCGCCCTGCCACTCATCGCAGTACTGTTGTAATTCATTA
AGCATTCTGCCGACATGGAAGCCATCACAAACGGCATGATGAACCTGAATCGCCAGCGGCATCAGCACCT
TGTCGCCTTGCGTATAATATTTGCCCATGGTGAAAACGGGGGCGAAGAAGTTGTCCATATTGGCCACGTT
TAAATCAAAACTGGTGAAACTCACCCAGGGATTGGCTGAGACGAAAAACATATTCTCAATAAACCCTTTA
GGGAAATAGGCCAGGTTTTCACCGTAACACGCCACATCTTGCGAATATATGTGTAGAAACTGCCGGAAAT
CGTCGTGGTATTCACTCCAGAGCGATGAAAACGTTTCAGTTTGCTCATGGAAAACGGTGTAACAAGGGTG
AACACTATCCCATATCACCAGCTCACCGTCTTTCATTGCCATACGAAATTCCGGATGAGCATTCATCAGG
CGGGCAAGAATGTGAATAAAGGCCGGATAAAACTTGTGCTTATTTTTCTTTACGGTCTTTAAAAAGGCCG
TAATATCCAGCTGAACGGTCTGGTTATAGGTACATTGAGCAACTGACTGAAATGCCTCAAAATGTTCTTT
ACGATGCCATTGGGATATATCAACGGTGGTATATCCAGTGATTTTTTTCTCCATTTTAGCTTCCTTAGCT
CCTGAAAATCTCGATAACTCAAAAAATACGCCCGGTAGTGATCTTATTTCATTATGGTGAAAGTTGGAAC
CTCTTACGTGCCGATCAACGTCTCATTTTCGCCAGATATCGACGTCTTAAGACCCACTTTCACATTTAAG
TTGTTTTTCTAATCCGCATATGATCAATTCAAGGCCGAATAAGAAGGCTGGCTCTGCACCTTGGTGATCA
AATAATTCGATAGCTTGTCGTAATAATGGCGGCATACTATCAGTAGTAGGTGTTTCCCTTTCTTCTTTAG
CGACTTGATGCTCTTGATCTTCCAATACGCAACCTAAAGTAAAATGCCCCACAGCGCTGAGTGCATATAA
TGCATTCTCTAGTGAAAAACCTTGTTGGCATAAAAAGGCTAATTGATTTTCGAGAGTTTCATACTGTTTT
TCTGTAGGCCGTGTACCTAAATGTACTTTTGCTCCATCGCGATGACTTAGTAAAGCACATCTAAAACTTT
TAGCGTTATTACGTAAAAAATCTTGCCAGCTTTCCCCTTCTAAAGGGCAAAAGTGAGTATGGTGCCTATC
TAACATCTCAATGGCTAAGGCGTCGAGCAAAGCCCGCTTATTTTTTACATGCCAATACAATGTAGGCTGC
TCTACACCTAGCTTCTGGGCGAGTTTACGGGTTGTTAAACCTTCGATTCCGACCTCATTAAGCAGCTCTA
ATGCGCTGTTAATCACTTTACTTTTATCTAATCTAGACATCATTAATTCCTAATTTTTGTTGACACTCTA
TCGTTGATAGAGTTATTTTACCACTCCCTATCAGTGATAGAGAAAAGAATTCAAAAGATCTAAAGAGGAG
AAAGGATCTATGGATAAGAAATACTCAATAGGCTTAGCTATCGGCACAAATAGCGTCGGATGGGCGGTGA
TCACTGATGAATATAAGGTTCCGTCTAAAAAGTTCAAGGTTCTGGGAAATACAGACCGCCACAGTATCAA
AAAAAATCTTATAGGGGCTCTTTTATTTGACAGTGGAGAGACAGCGGAAGCGACTCGTCTCAAACGGACA
GCTCGTAGAAGGTATACACGTCGGAAGAATCGTATTTGTTATCTACAGGAGATTTTTTCAAATGAGATGG
CGAAAGTAGATGATAGTTTCTTTCATCGACTTGAAGAGTCTTTTTTGGTGGAAGAAGACAAGAAGCATGA
ACGTCATCCTATTTTTGGAAATATAGTAGATGAAGTTGCTTATCATGAGAAATATCCAACTATCTATCAT
CTGCGAAAAAAATTGGTAGATTCTACTGATAAAGCGGATTTGCGCTTAATCTATTTGGCCTTAGCGCATA
TGATTAAGTTTCGTGGTCATTTTTTGATTGAGGGAGATTTAAATCCTGATAATAGTGATGTGGACAAACT
ATTTATCCAGTTGGTACAAACCTACAATCAATTATTTGAAGAAAACCCTATTAACGCAAGTGGAGTAGAT
GCTAAAGCGATTCTTTCTGCACGATTGAGTAAATCAAGACGATTAGAAAATCTCATTGCTCAGCTCCCCG
GTGAGAAGAAAAATGGCTTATTTGGGAATCTCATTGCTTTGTCATTGGGTTTGACCCCTAATTTTAAATC
AAATTTTGATTTGGCAGAAGATGCTAAATTACAGCTTTCAAAAGATACTTACGATGATGATTTAGATAAT
TTATTGGCGCAAATTGGAGATCAATATGCTGATTTGTTTTTGGCAGCTAAGAATTTATCAGATGCTATTT
TACTTTCAGATATCCTAAGAGTAAATACTGAAATAACTAAGGCTCCCCTATCAGCTTCAATGATTAAACG
CTACGATGAACATCATCAAGACTTGACTCTTTTAAAAGCTTTAGTTCGACAACAACTTCCAGAAAAGTAT
AAAGAAATCTTTTTTGATCAATCAAAAAACGGATATGCAGGTTATATTGATGGGGGAGCTAGCCAAGAAG
AATTTTATAAATTTATCAAACCAATTTTAGAAAAAATGGATGGTACTGAGGAATTATTGGTGAAACTAAA
TCGTGAAGATTTGCTGCGCAAGCAACGGACCTTTGACAACGGCTCTATTCCCCATCAAATTCACTTGGGT
GAGCTGCATGCTATTTTGAGAAGACAAGAAGACTTTTATCCATTTTTAAAAGACAATCGTGAGAAGATTG
AAAAAATCTTGACTTTTCGAATTCCTTATTATGTTGGTCCATTGGCGCGTGGCAATAGTCGTTTTGCATG
GATGACTCGGAAGTCTGAAGAAACAATTACCCCATGGAATTTTGAAGAAGTTGTCGATAAAGGTGCTTCA
GCTCAATCATTTATTGAACGCATGACAAACTTTGATAAAAATCTTCCAAATGAAAAAGTACTACCAAAAC
ATAGTTTGCTTTATGAGTATTTTACGGTTTATAACGAATTGACAAAGGTCAAATATGTTACTGAAGGAAT
GCGAAAACCAGCATTTCTTTCAGGTGAACAGAAGAAAGCCATTGTTGATTTACTCTTCAAAACAAATCGA
AAAGTAACCGTTAAGCAATTAAAAGAAGATTATTTCAAAAAAATAGAATGTTTTGATAGTGTTGAAATTT
CAGGAGTTGAAGATAGATTTAATGCTTCATTAGGTACCTACCATGATTTGCTAAAAATTATTAAAGATAA
AGATTTTTTGGATAATGAAGAAAATGAAGATATCTTAGAGGATATTGTTTTAACATTGACCTTATTTGAA
GATAGGGAGATGATTGAGGAAAGACTTAAAACATATGCTCACCTCTTTGATGATAAGGTGATGAAACAGC
TTAAACGTCGCCGTTATACTGGTTGGGGACGTTTGTCTCGAAAATTGATTAATGGTATTAGGGATAAGCA
ATCTGGCAAAACAATATTAGATTTTTTGAAATCAGATGGTTTTGCCAATCGCAATTTTATGCAGCTGATC
CATGATGATAGTTTGACATTTAAAGAAGACATTCAAAAAGCACAAGTGTCTGGACAAGGCGATAGTTTAC
ATGAACATATTGCAAATTTAGCTGGTAGCCCTGCTATTAAAAAAGGTATTTTACAGACTGTAAAAGTTGT
TGATGAATTGGTCAAAGTAATGGGGCGGCATAAGCCAGAAAATATCGTTATTGAAATGGCACGTGAAAAT
CAGACAACTCAAAAGGGCCAGAAAAATTCGCGAGAGCGTATGAAACGAATCGAAGAAGGTATCAAAGAAT
TAGGAAGTCAGATTCTTAAAGAGCATCCTGTTGAAAATACTCAATTGCAAAATGAAAAGCTCTATCTCTA
TTATCTCCAAAATGGAAGAGACATGTATGTGGACCAAGAATTAGATATTAATCGTTTAAGTGATTATGAT
GTCGATGCCATTGTTCCACAAAGTTTCCTTAAAGACGATTCAATAGACAATAAGGTCTTAACGCGTTCTG
ATAAAAATCGTGGTAAATCGGATAACGTTCCAAGTGAAGAAGTAGTCAAAAAGATGAAAAACTATTGGAG
ACAACTTCTAAACGCCAAGTTAATCACTCAACGTAAGTTTGATAATTTAACGAAAGCTGAACGTGGAGGT
TTGAGTGAACTTGATAAAGCTGGTTTTATCAAACGCCAATTGGTTGAAACTCGCCAAATCACTAAGCATG
TGGCACAAATTTTGGATAGTCGCATGAATACTAAATACGATGAAAATGATAAACTTATTCGAGAGGTTAA
AGTGATTACCTTAAAATCTAAATTAGTTTCTGACTTCCGAAAAGATTTCCAATTCTATAAAGTACGTGAG
ATTAACAATTACCATCATGCCCATGATGCGTATCTAAATGCCGTCGTTGGAACTGCTTTGATTAAGAAAT
ATCCAAAACTTGAATCGGAGTTTGTCTATGGTGATTATAAAGTTTATGATGTTCGTAAAATGATTGCTAA
GTCTGAGCAAGAAATAGGCAAAGCAACCGCAAAATATTTCTTTTACTCTAATATCATGAACTTCTTCAAA
ACAGAAATTACACTTGCAAATGGAGAGATTCGCAAACGCCCTCTAATCGAAACTAATGGGGAAACTGGAG
AAATTGTCTGGGATAAAGGGCGAGATTTTGCCACAGTGCGCAAAGTATTGTCCATGCCCCAAGTCAATAT
TGTCAAGAAAACAGAAGTACAGACAGGCGGATTCTCCAAGGAGTCAATTTTACCAAAAAGAAATTCGGAC
AAGCTTATTGCTCGTAAAAAAGACTGGGATCCAAAAAAATATGGTGGTTTTGATAGTCCAACGGTAGCTT
ATTCAGTCCTAGTGGTTGCTAAGGTGGAAAAAGGGAAATCGAAGAAGTTAAAATCCGTTAAAGAGTTACT
AGGGATCACAATTATGGAAAGAAGTTCCTTTGAAAAAAATCCGATTGACTTTTTAGAAGCTAAAGGATAT
AAGGAAGTTAAAAAAGACTTAATCATTAAACTACCTAAATATAGTCTTTTTGAGTTAGAAAACGGTCGTA
AACGGATGCTGGCTAGTGCCGGAGAATTACAAAAAGGAAATGAGCTGGCTCTGCCAAGCAAATATGTGAA
TTTTTTATATTTAGCTAGTCATTATGAAAAGTTGAAGGGTAGTCCAGAAGATAACGAACAAAAACAATTG
TTTGTGGAGCAGCATAAGCATTATTTAGATGAGATTATTGAGCAAATCAGTGAATTTTCTAAGCGTGTTA
TTTTAGCAGATGCCAATTTAGATAAAGTTCTTAGTGCATATAACAAACATAGAGACAAACCAATACGTGA
ACAAGCAGAAAATATTATTCATTTATTTACGTTGACGAATCTTGGAGCTCCCGCTGCTTTTAAATATTTT
GATACAACAATTGATCGTAAACGATATACGTCTACAAAAGAAGTTTTAGATGCCACTCTTATCCATCAAT
CCATCACTGGTCTTTATGAAACACGCATTGATTTGAGTCAGCTAGGAGGTGACTAACTCGAGTAAGGATC
TCCAGGCATCAAATAAAACGAAAGGCTCAGTCGAAAGACTGGGCCTTTCGTTTTATCTGTTGTTTGTCGG
TGAACGCTCTCTACTAGAGTCACACTGGCTCACCTTCGGGTGGGCCTTTCTGCGTTTATACCTAGTAATA
GGCGTATCACGAGGCAGAATTTCAGATAAAAAAAATCCTTAGCTTTCGCTAAGGATGATTTCTGGAATTC
TAAAGATCTCAGAAATCATTTTACACCAACGGGTCACACGGGTATTATGCTAGCATAATACCAGCTAGTT
GTGGGTTTTAGAGCTAGAAATAGCAAGTTAAAATAAGGCTAGTCCGTTATCAACTTGAAAAAGTGGCACC
GAGTCGGTGCTTTTTTTCTCGGTACCAAATTCCAGAAAAGAGGCCTCCCGAAAGGGGGGCCTTTTTTCGT
TTTGGTCCGCTTAAGCTTTTTACACCTCCACAACTAGCTGGTATTATGCTAGCATAATACCTAGGACTGA
GCTGTTTTAGAGCTAGAAATAGCAAGTTAAAATAAGGCTAGTCCGATTGCAACTTGAAAAAGTGGCACCG
AGTCGGTGCTTTTTTTCTCGGTACCAAATTCCAGAAAAGAGACGCTTTCGAGCGTCTTTTTTCGTTTTGG
TCCGATAGGATCCTTTACACCTAGCTCAGTCCTAGGTATTATGCTAGCATAATACCCGTGTGACCCGTGT
TTTAGAGCTAGAAATAGCAAGTTAAAATAAGGCTAGTCCGTTATCAACTTGAAAAAGTGGCACCGAGTCG
GTGCTTTTTTTCTCGGTACCAAAGACGAACAATAAGACGCTGAAAAGCGTCTTTTTTCGTTTTGGTCCTT
TATCTAGGGTACGGGTTTTGCTACTAGTAGCGGCCGCTGCAGGCATGCCTCGAGATGCATGGCGCCTAAC
CTAAACTGACAGGCATCAAATTAAGCAGAAGGCCATCCTGACGGATGGCCTTTTTGCGTTTCGAACAATT
GAAAAAACCTCGCGCCTTACCTGTTGAGTAATAGTCAAAAGCCTCCGGTCGGAGGCTTTTGACTTTCTGC
TTACTGAATTTCGGTGGTGCCGTTAATTAACCGGTGGGCCCTCATGATAATAATGGTTTCTTAGACGTCC
GAAGTTCCTATTCTCTAGAAAGTATAGGAACTTCCCTAGGTCAGCCAAACGTCTCTTCAGGCCACTGACT
AGCGATAACTTTCCCCACAACGGAACAACTCTCATTGCATGGGATCATTGGGTACTGTGGGTTTAGTGGT
TGTAAAAACACCTGACCGCTATCCCTGATCAGTTTCTTGAAGGTAAACTCATCACCCCCAAGTCTGGCTA
TGCAGAAATCACCTGGCTCAACAGCCTGCTCAGGGTCAACGAGAATTAACATTCCGTCAGGAAAGCTTGG
CTTGGAGCCTGTTGGTGCGGTCATGGAATTACCTTCAACCTCAAGCCAGAATGCAGAATCACTGGCTTTT
TTGGTTGTGCTTACCCATCTCTCCGCATCACCTTTGGTAAAGGTTCTAAGCTTAGGTGAGAACATCCCTG
CCTGAACATGAGAAAAAACAGGGTACTCATACTCACTTCTAAGTGACGGCTGCATACTAACCGCTTCATA
CATCTCGTAGATTTCTCTGGCGATTGAAGGGCTAAATTCTTCAACGCTAACTTTGAGAATTTTTGTAAGC
AATGCGGCGTTATAAGCATTTAATGCATTGATGCCATTAAATAAAGCACCAACGCCTGACTGCCCCATCC
CCATCTTGTCTGCGACAGATTCCTGGGATAAGCCAAGTTCATTTTTCTTTTTTTCATAAATTGCTTTAAG
GCGACGTGCGTCCTCAAGCTGCTCTTGTGTTAATGGTTTCTTTTTTGTGCTCATACGTTAAATCTATCAC
CGCAAGGGATAAATATCTAACACCGTGCGTGTTGACTATTTTACCTCTGGCGGTGATAATGGTTGCATGT
ACTAAGGAGGTTGTATACGCGTTTTGTTTAACTTTAAGAAGGAGATATACATATGACCGTCCGTAAAAAT
CCGGCTGGCGGTTGGATTTGTGAACTCTACCCAAACGGTGCAAAAGGCAAACGTATCAGAAAGAAATTCG
CTACTAAAGGCGAGGCTCTGGCGTTTGAGCAGTACACCGTTCAAAACCCGTGGCAGGAAGAAAAGGAAGA
CAGGCGCACGTTAAAAGGGCTGGTTGATTCATGGTATAGCGCTCATGGCATTACACTGAAAGATGGTTTG
AAACGCCAGTTAGCCATGCACCATGCTTTTGAGTGTATGGGCGAACCACTCGCACGCGATTTCGATGCGC
AGATGTTTTCCCGCTACCGAGAAAAACGGTTAAAAGGTGAGTATGCCCGTTCAAACAGAGTGAAAGAGGT
ATCGCCTCGCACGCTTAATCTTGAGCTGGCCTACTTCCGGGCGGTGTTCAATGAGCTAAACCGCCTCGGA
GAATGGAAGGGTGAAAACCCACTAAAAAATATGCGCCCATTCCGCACAGAAGAAATGGAAATGACTTGGC
TAACTCACGACCAAATTTCGCAACTGCTCGGAGAGTGTAACCGACATGACCACCCTGATTTAGAAACCGT
GGTAAGAATCTGTCTCGCAACTGGCGCACGGTGGTCTGAGGCCGAGAGTCTGAGAAAAAGCCAACTCGCG
AAATACAAAATCACATACACCAACACGAAAGGTAGAAAAAATCGCACCGTCCCAATCAGCAAAGAGCTCT
ATGAGTCTCTGCCTGATGATAAAAAGGGCCGGTTGTTCAGTGATTGTTATGGCGCGTTCCGGTCAGCTTT
GGAAAGAACAGGTATCGAACTACCGGCAGGACAACTTACCCACGTTTTACGTCACACCTTCGCTAGTCAC
TTTATGATGAATGGCGGTAATATTTTGGTGTTGCAGCGCGTACTCGGCCATACAGATATAAAAATGACCA
TGCGATATGCGCACTTTGCACCCGACCATTTAGAGGATGCAGTTAAACTAAATCCTTTAGTTCACATTAC
TAACAGCAAATAAGTTATGGAGGTTGTATGTCAGTTCGGCTAGCCCATGGGTATGGACAGTTTTCCCTTT
GATATGTAACGCACGTTGTGTCTCAAAATCTCTGATGTTACATTGCACAAGATAAAAATATATCATCATG
AACAATAAAACTGTCTGCTTACATAAACAGTAATACAAGGGGTGTTATGAGCCATATTCAACGGGAAACG
TCTTGCTCCCGTCCGCGCTTAAACTCCAACATGGACGCTGATTTATATGGGTATAAATGGGCTCGCGATA
ATGTCGGGCAATCAGGTGCGACAATCTATCGCTTGTATGGGAAGCCCGATGCGCCAGAGTTGTTTCTGAA
ACATGGCAAAGGTAGCGTTGCCAATGATGTTACAGATGAGATGGTCCGTCTCAACTGGCTGACGGAGTTT
ATGCCTCTCCCGACCATCAAGCATTTTATCCGTACTCCTGATGATGCGTGGTTACTCACCACCGCGATTC
CTGGGAAAACAGCCTTCCAGGTATTAGAAGAATATCCTGATTCAGGTGAAAATATTGTTGATGCGCTGGC
CGTGTTCCTGCGCCGGTTACATTCGATTCCTGTTTGTAATTGTCCTTTTAACAGCGATCGTGTATTTCGT
CTTGCTCAGGCGCAATCACGCATGAATAACGGTTTGGTTGATGCGAGTGATTTTGATGACGAGCGTAATG
GCTGGCCTGTTGAACAAGTCTGGAAAGAAATGCACAAGCTCTTGCCATTCTCACCGGATTCAGTCGTCAC
TCATGGTGATTTCTCACTTGATAACCTTATTTTTGACGAGGGGAAATTAATAGGTTGTATTGATGTTGGA
CGGGTCGGAATCGCAGACCGTTACCAGGACCTTGCCATTCTTTGGAACTGCCTCGGTGAGTTTTCTCCTT
CATTACAGAAACGGCTTTTTCAAAAATATGGTATTGATAATCCTGATATGAATAAATTGCAGTTTCATTT
GATGCTCGATGAGTTTTTCTAATAATACTAGCAGAAATCATCCTTAGCGAAAGCTAAGGATTTTTTTTAT
CTGATTACCGCCTTTGAGTGAGCGTCGACCTAGTGCGGCCGCAAGATCCGGCCACGATGCGTCCGGCGTA
GAGGATCTGAAGATCAGCAGTTCAACCTGTTGATAGTACGTACTAAGCTCTCATGTTTCACGTACTAAGC
TCTCATGTTTAACGTACTAAGCTCTCATGTTTAACGAACTAAACCCTCATGGCTAACGTACTAAGCTCTC
ATGGCTAACGTACTAAGCTCTCATGTTTCACGTACTAAGCTCTCATGTTTGAACAATAAAATTAATATAA
ATCAGCAACTTAAATAGCCTCTAAGGTTTTAAGTTTTATAAGAAAAAAAAGAATATATAAGGCTTTTAAA
GCTTTTAAGGTTTAACGGTTGTGGACAACAAGCCAGGGATGTAACGCACTGAGAAGCCCTTAGAGCCTCT
CAAAGCAATTTTGAGTGACACAGGAACACTTAACGGCTGACATGGGAATTAGGAAGTTCCTATTCCGAAG
TTCCTATTCTCTAGAAAGTATAGGAACTTCCATATGCCATGGGCGATGGTTCTGAGTAACAGATAATAGA
ATGGCGATAAAGTGGCGGTAGAAATGGCGAATAATAGGTAATTATTGGCAAACAATGGCAATCTATGTCA
ATGATAAATAACGCATACTATTGATTTTCGGTTGTTCTTGTAGGAACTCATAATCGCTTGGTCGCTGGTT
CAAGTCCAGCAGGGGCCACCAAATTTAAGTAGTAAATACATACAGTTAGGCCACTCTCTCGAGTGGCCTT
TTTGTTGCCTCGTTTTCGAGTGGCGATAGAATGGCGGTGGATTTTTTACCGCCACTTTCCTGAGGAGTGC
ATAGCTAGCTTCTTCGTCTGTTTCTACTGGTATTGGCACAAACCTGATTCCAATTTGAGCAAGGCTATGT
GCCATCTCGATACTCGTTCTTAACTCAACAGAAGATGCTTTGTGCATACAGCCCCTCGTTTATTATTTAT
CTCCTCAGCCAGCCGCTGTGCTTTCAGTGGATTTCGGATAACAGAAAGGCCGGGAAATACCCAGCCTCGC
TTTGTAACGGAGTAGAGACGAAAGTGATTGCGCCTACCCGGATATTATCGTGAGGATGCGTCATCGCCAT
TAATTCACTGATCAGTGATAAGCTGTCAAACATGAGAATTGATCCGGCTGCCTCGCGCGTTTCGGTGATG
ACGGTGAAAACCTCTGACACATGCAGCTCCCGGAGACGGTCACAGCTTGTCTGTAAGCGGATGCCGGGAG
CAGACAAGCCCGTCAGGGCGCGTCAGCGGGTGTTGGCGGGTGTCGGGGCGCAGCCATGACCCAGTCACGT
AGCGATAGCGGAGTGTATGCTGCACATGACATTAACCTATAAAAATAGGCGTATCACGAGGCCCTTTCGT
CTTCAAGAATTAATTCCCAATTCCCCAGGCATCAAATAAAACGAAAGGCTCAGTCGAAAGACTGGGCCTT
TCGTTTTATCTGTTGTTTGTCGGTGAACGCTCTCCTGAGTAGGACAAATCCGCCGGGAGCGGATTTGAAC
GTTGCGAAGCAACGGCCCGGAGGGTGGCGGGCAGGACGCCCGCCATAAACTGCCAGGAATTAATTCCCCA
GGCATCAAATAAAACGAAAGGCTCAGTCGAAAGACTGGGCCTTTCGTTTTATCTGTTGTTTGTCGGTGAA
CGCTCTCCTGAGTAGGACAAATCCGCCGGGAGCGGATTTGAACGTTGCGAAGCAACGGCCCGGAGGGTGG
CGGGCAGGACGCCCGCCATAAACTGCCAGGAATTAATTCCCCAGGCATCAAATAAAACGAAAGGCTCAGT
CGAAAGACTGGGCCTTTCGTTTTATCTGTTGTTTGTCGGTGAACGCTCTCCTGAGTAGGACAAATCCGCC
GGGAGCGGATTTGAACGTTGCGAAGCAACGGCCCGGAGGGTGGCGGGCAGGACGCCCGCCATAAACTGCC
AGGAATTGGGGATCG
